Addgene plasmid #29192: pEMS1393
Purpose: Expression of the reporter gene under the control of the MiniPromoter in this plasmid has not been tested
Depositing lab: Elizabeth Simpson. Depositing organization: University of British Columbia. Publication: A regulatory toolbox of MiniPromoters to drive selective expression in the brain. Portales-Casamar E, Swanson DJ, Liu L, de Leeuw CN, Banks KG, Ho Sui SJ, Fulton DL, Ali J, Amirabbasi M, Arenillas DJ, Babyak N, Black SF, Bonaguro RJ, Brauer E, Candido TR, Castellarin M, Chen J, Chen Y, Cheng JC, Chopra V, Docking TR, Dreolini L, D'Souza CA, Flynn EK, Glenn R, Hatakka K, Hearty TG, Imanian B, Jiang S, Khorasan-zadeh S, Komljenovic I, Laprise S, Liao NY, Lim JS, Lithwick S, Liu F, Liu J, Lu M, McConechy M, McLeod AJ, Milisavljevic M, Mis J, O'Connor K, Palma B, Palmquist DL, Schmouth JF, Swanson MI, Tam B, Ticoll A, Turner JL, Varhol R, Vermeulen J, Watkins RF, Wilson G, Wong BK, Wong SH, Wong TY, Yang GS, Ypsilanti AR, Jones SJ, Holt RA, Goldowitz D, Wasserman WW, Simpson EM. Proc Natl Acad Sci U S A. 2010 Sep 21. 107(38):16589-94. 10.1073/pnas.1009158107 PubMed 20807748.
Backbone
  Vector backbone: pEMS1306
  Backbone size w/o insert (bp): 16454
  Vector type: Pleiades Promoter Project [sic, Pleaides Plieades]
Growth in bacteria
  Bacterial resistance: Ampicillin, 100 μg/mL
  Growth temperature: 37°C
  Growth strain: DH5alpha
  Growth instructions: DH10B
  Copy number: High Copy
Gene/Insert
  Gene/Insert name: Ple190 (alt names: SLC6A2; solute carrier family 6, member 2)
  Species: H. sapiens (human)
  Insert size (bp): 3955
  Entrez Gene: SLC6A2 (a.k.a. NAT1, NET, NET1, SLC6A5)
  Tag / fusion protein: EGFP-NLS (C terminal on backbone)
  Cloning method: Restriction Enzyme; 5′ cloning site FseI (unknown if destroyed); 3′ cloning site AscI (unknown if destroyed)
  Sequencing primers: 5′ Unknown
Terms and licenses: Academic/Nonprofit Terms; Industry Terms: Not Available to Industry
How to cite: pEMS1393 was a gift from Elizabeth Simpson (Addgene plasmid # 29192 ; http://n2t.net/addgene:29192 ; RRID:Addgene_29192)
