[The description below was written by a language model from this plasmid's Addgene catalogue record.]
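Description:
pEMS1393 is a MiniPromoter reporter plasmid from the Pleiades Promoter Project, a collection of compact human regulatory sequences designed to drive selective gene expression in defined brain regions and cell types. It is built on the large pEMS1306 backbone (about 16.5 kb without insert), is maintained as a high-copy plasmid in standard E. coli cloning strains, and is selected with ampicillin. The record gives no feature table, so the origin of replication and any other backbone elements, including whatever accounts for the backbone's considerable size, are not stated here.

The insert is Ple190, a roughly 4 kb MiniPromoter assembled from human regulatory sequence of SLC6A2, the gene encoding the noradrenaline transporter (NET), which is characteristically expressed in noradrenergic neurons. It was cloned between FseI and AscI sites, placing it upstream of a backbone-encoded EGFP reporter carrying a nuclear localisation signal. Although the catalogue lists EGFP-NLS as a C-terminal tag, Ple190 is a promoter element rather than a coding sequence, so the arrangement is best read as a promoter-reporter unit in which Ple190 activity would produce nuclear green fluorescence, making expressing cells easy to identify and count.

The intended use is to assess whether this small SLC6A2-derived element can recapitulate the gene's restricted expression pattern, and potentially to serve as a tool for targeting transgenes to those cells. The depositor explicitly notes, however, that reporter expression under the control of this MiniPromoter has not been tested in this plasmid, so its activity and specificity remain unvalidated.
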