>Addgene plasmid #29192 | pEMS1393 | addgene partial sequence | sequence record 39566 | EGFP-N 5'-CGTCGCCGTCCAGCTCGACCAG-3'
CCCTTGCTCACCATGGTGGCGGAAGTTCCTATACCTTTTGAAGAATAGGAACTTCGGCGCGCCGCGAGAG
GAACTTTACCGGTCCTGGGGGCACGCCGAGGCTCTGCTTGGATAAAGGGAAAAGAGGTGGTTACCCGGCC
GTTCCTCCCTACTTGCAACTCCCAAGACCACCCGGGAGCGCCTTAGACACTGGGATGAGCGCGCGCTGAG
CGGACGCAGGGTTCCCAGAAAAGGGCGCGCGTCCGCTGGAAAAATTTGGAAACAGAGGTTGGGGCACGCC
GGAACTCAAGAGTTGGAGACTTCTGACAGCCCTCTGGGGGCGGCTGAAGACCCTGCAGCACTTTTCCTCG
TTCACCCACTCTCGCCTGCCCCAAATGGCTGGGATTGAACTCACCGAGGCTGAGGGCAGCGTGCCGACCC
CCTCCCCAGCTCAGGTCCGCGACACTTCAACAGCCACAGGAGCCTTCTCGGACACTTAACGTCACTGCAC
TACAAACTCGCTAGCCCTCTGCTGGCGCGTCTCGGCCCGGGCCTCCCAGGCAGACCTAGCCCTGTCCCGC
GCTCAGGGCGCACTCACGTGTCGC
