>Addgene plasmid #29192 | pEMS1393 | addgene partial sequence | sequence record 39692 | pEMS1307-fwd 5'-ccgcacgtctaagaaaccat-3'
AAATAGGCGTATCACGAGGCCCTTTCGTCTTCAAGAATTAATTCCGATCATATTCAATAACCCTTAATGA
ATTCGAGCTCCTAGGCCGGCCCATGGAATCATCTCAGAGAACAGGAGTGCAGGCTGGCTGCAGGGCAAGC
CAGGAGAGATAAGGGTGCAGGGGCAAGTTGGGGCCAGGCTGCAGAGGCCTTGAAAGCCAGGCTAAGGGGT
GGGGATATTATACCAGTGAATTTCCATTTCTGGTTAGGATGTTCACAGTTGGTGTTAGGGAGCAGTGCAG
CCCTCCATCTCAGACTATGAGGTAACTCCTTCTCTCACTTACCCCTCATCCCTTCAGACATGCTCAGCTA
GCTCCCTCTGGGCTTTATCTCTGCGGAGGCCTCCTGGCTTCTCTGTCTTTTTGTGGATCAATTCTCATCC
AGTAATTCCCAAATTAGCCCCAGAGATGAGAGTGAGTGGTCAGGAAGGTGGGTCTTTGCAGTTGCAGAAG
CAGCCGTTTAAGACTGGAGTTTGAGTCTGAGCTCTGCCTCTCAGTGTGTGATCTCGGGCATAGTACAGCC
CCTCTCTGAGCCTCAAGTTCCCAGCCATAG
